>Addgene plasmid #130803 | pMSCVbsd-PPARD-Y437A | addgene full sequence | sequence record 255067 | Addgene NGS Result
AATGAAAGACCCCACCTGTAGGTTTGGCAAGCTAGCTTAAGTAACGCCATTTTGCAAGGCATGGAAAATA
CATAACTGAGAATAGAGAAGTTCAGATCAAGGTTAGGAACAGAGAGACAGCAGAATATGGGCCAAACAGG
ATATCTGTGGTAAGCAGTTCCTGCCCCGGCTCAGGGCCAAGAACAGATGGTCCCCAGATGCGGTCCCGCC
CTCAGCAGTTTCTAGAGAACCATCAGATGTTTCCAGGGTGCCCCAAGGACCTGAAATGACCCTGTGCCTT
ATTTGAACTAACCAATCAGTTCGCTTCTCGCTTCTGTTCGCGCGCTTCTGCTCCCCGAGCTCAATAAAAG
AGCCCACAACCCCTCACTCGGCGCGCCAGTCCTCCGATAGACTGCGTCGCCCGGGTACCCGTATTCCCAA
TAAAGCCTCTTGCTGTTTGCATCCGAATCGTGGACTCGCTGATCCTTGGGAGGGTCTCCTCAGATTGATT
GACTGCCCACCTCGGGGGTCTTTCATTTGGAGGTTCCACCGAGATTTGGAGACCCCTGCCCAGGGACCAC
CGACCCCCCCGCCGGGAGGTAAGCTGGCCAGCGGTCGTTTCGTGTCTGTCTCTGTCTTTGTGCGTGTTTG
TGCCGGCATCTAATGTTTGCGCCTGCGTCTGTACTAGTTAGCTAACTAGCTCTGTATCTGGCGGACCCGT
GGTGGAACTGACGAGTTCTGAACACCCGGCCGCAACCCTGGGAGACGTCCCAGGGACTTTGGGGGCCGTT
TTTGTGGCCCGACCTGAGGAAGGGAGTCGATGTGGAATCCGACCCCGTCAGGATATGTGGTTCTGGTAGG
AGACGAGAACCTAAAACAGTTCCCGCCTCCGTCTGAATTTTTGCTTTCGGTTTGGAACCGAAGCCGCGCG
TCTTGTCTGCTGCAGCGCTGCAGCATCGTTCTGTGTTGTCTCTGTCTGACTGTGTTTCTGTATTTGTCTG
AAAATTAGGGCCAGACTGTTACCACTCCCTTAAGTTTGACCTTAGGTCACTGGAAAGATGTCGAGCGGAT
CGCTCACAACCAGTCGGTAGATGTCAAGAAGAGACGTTGGGTTACCTTCTGCTCTGCAGAATGGCCAACC
TTTAACGTCGGATGGCCGCGAGACGGCACCTTTAACCGAGACCTCATCACCCAGGTTAAGATCAAGGTCT
TTTCACCTGGCCCGCATGGACACCCAGACCAGGTCCCCTACATCGTGACCTGGGAAGCCTTGGCTTTTGA
CCCCCCTCCCTGGGTCAAGCCCTTTGTACACCCTAAGCCTCCGCCTCCTCTTCCTCCATCCGCCCCGTCT
CTCCCCCTTGAACCTCCTCGTTCGACCCCGCCTCGATCCTCCCTTTATCCAGCCCTCACTCCTTCTCTAG
GCGCCGGAATTAGATCCACTAGTAACGGCCGCCAGTGTGCTGGAATTCGCCCTTAGGTGTGGCGCCGAGG
GGAGATCAGCCATGGAGCAGCCACAGGAGGAAGCCCCTGAGGTCCGGGAAGAGGAGGAGAAAGAGGAAGT
GGCAGAGGCAGAAGGAGCCCCAGAGCTCAATGGGGGACCACAGCATGCACTTCCTTCCAGCAGCTACACA
GACCTCTCCCGGAGCTCCTCGCCACCCTCACTGCTGGACCAACTGCAGATGGGCTGTGACGGGGCCTCAT
GCGGCAGCCTCAACATGGAGTGCCGGGTGTGCGGGGACAAGGCATCGGGCTTCCACTACGGTGTTCATGC
ATGTGAGGGGTGCAAGGGCTTCTTCCGTCGTACGATCCGCATGAAGCTGGAGTACGAGAAGTGTGAGCGC
AGCTGCAAGATTCAGAAGAAGAACCGCAACAAGTGCCAGTACTGCCGCTTCCAGAAGTGCCTGGCACTGG
GCATGTCACACAACGCTATCCGTTTTGGTCGGATGCCGGAGGCTGAGAAGAGGAAGCTGGTGGCAGGGCT
GACTGCAAACGAGGGGAGCCAGTACAACCCACAGGTGGCCGACCTGAAGGCCTTCTCCAAGCACATCTAC
AATGCCTACCTGAAAAACTTCAACATGACCAAAAAGAAGGCCCGCAGCATCCTCACCGGCAAAGCCAGCC
ACACGGCGCCCTTTGTGATCCACGACATCGAGACATTGTGGCAGGCAGAGAAGGGGCTGGTGTGGAAGCA
GTTGGTGAATGGCCTGCCTCCCTACAAGGAGATCAGCGTGCACGTCTTCTACCGCTGCCAGTGCACCACA
GTGGAGACCGTGCGGGAGCTCACTGAGTTCGCCAAGAGCATCCCCAGCTTCAGCAGCCTCTTCCTCAACG
ACCAGGTTACCCTTCTCAAGTATGGCGTGCACGAGGCCATCTTCGCCATGCTGGCCTCTATCGTCAACAA
GGACGGGCTGCTGGTAGCCAACGGCAGTGGCTTTGTCACCCGTGAGTTCCTGCGCAGCCTCCGCAAACCC
TTCAGTGATATCATTGAGCCTAAGTTTGAATTTGCTGTCAAGTTCAACGCCCTGGAACTTGATGACAGTG
ACCTGGCCCTATTCATTGCGGCCATCATTCTGTGTGGAGACCGGCCAGGCCTCATGAACGTTCCACGGGT
GGAGGCTATCCAGGACACCATCCTGCGTGCCCTCGAATTCCACCTGCAGGCCAACCACCCTGATGCCCAG
TACCTCTTCCCCAAGCTGCTGCAGAAGATGGCTGACCTGCGGCAACTGGTCACCGAGCACGCCCAGATGA
TGCAGCGGATCAAGAAGACCGAAACCGAGACCTCGCTGCACCCTCTGCTCCAGGAGATCGCCAAGGACAT
GTACTAACGGCGGCACCCAGGCCTCCCTGCAGACTCCAATGGGGCCAGCACTGGAGGGGCCCACCCACAT
GACTTTTCCATTGACCAGCTCTCAAGGGCGAATTCTGCAGATATCCATCACACTGGCGGCCGCTCGAGGT
TAACGAATTCTACCGGGTAGGGGAGGCGCTTTTCCCAAGGCAGTCTGGAGCATGCGCTTTAGCAGCCCCG
CTGGGCACTTGGCGCTACACAAGTGGCCTCTGGCCTCGCACACATTCCACATCCACCGGTAGGCGCCAAC
CGGCTCCGTTCTTTGGTGGCCCCTTCGCGCCACCTTCTACTCCTCCCCTAGTCAGGAAGTTCCCCCCCGC
CCCGCAGCTCGCGTCGTGCAGGACGTGACAAATGGAAGTAGCACGTCTCACTAGTCTCGTGCAGATGGAC
AGCACCGCTGAGCAATGGAAGCGGGTAGGCCTTTGGGGCAGCGGCCAATAGCAGCTTTGCTCCTTCGCTT
TCTGGGCTCAGAGGCTGGGAAGGGGTGGGTCCGGGGGCGGGCTCAGGGGCGGGCTCAGGGGCGGGGCGGG
CGCCCGAAGGTCCTCCGGAGGCCCGGCATTCTGCACGCTTCAAAAGCGCACGTCTGCCGCGCTGTTCTCC
TCTTCCTCATCTCCGGGCCTTTCGACCTGCAGCCCAAGCTTACCATGGCCAAGCCTTTGTCTCAAGAAGA
ATCCACCCTCATTGAAAGAGCAACGGCTACAATCAACAGCATCCCCATCTCTGAAGACTACAGCGTCGCC
AGCGCAGCTCTCTCTAGCGACGGCCGCATCTTCACTGGTGTCAATGTATATCATTTTACTGGGGGACCTT
GTGCAGAACTCGTGGTGCTGGGCACTGCTGCTGCTGCGGCAGCTGGCAACCTGACTTGTATCGTCGCGAT
CGGAAATGAGAACAGGGGCATCTTGAGCCCCTGCGGACGGTGCCGACAGGTGCTTCTCGATCTGCATCCT
GGGATCAAAGCCATAGTGAAGGACAGTGATGGACAGCCGACGGCAGTTGGGATTCGTGAATTGCTGCCCT
CTGGTTATGTGTGGGAGGGCTAATCGATAAAATAAAAGATTTTATTTAGTCTCCAGAAAAAGGGGGGAAT
GAAAGACCCCACCTGTAGGTTTGGCAAGCTAGAGAACCATCAGATGTTTCCAGGGTGCCCCAAGGACCTG
AAATGACCCTGTGCCTTATTTGAACTAACCAATCAGTTCGCTTCTCGCTTCTGTTCGCGCGCTTCTGCTC
CCCGAGCTCAATAAAAGAGCCCACAACCCCTCACTCGGCGCGCCAGTCCTCCGATAGACTGCGTCGCCCG
GGTACCCGTGTATCCAATAAACCCTCTTGCAGTTGCATCCGACTTGTGGTCTCGCTGTTCCTTGGGAGGG
TCTCCTCTGAGTGATTGACTACCCGTCAGCGGGGGTCTTTCATGGGTAACAGTTTCTTGAAGTTGGAGAA
CAACATTCTGAGGGTAGGAGTCGAATATTAAGTAATCCTGACTCAATTAGCCACTGTTTTGAATCCACAT
ACTCCAATACTCCTGAAATAGTTCATTATGGACAGCGCAGAAAGAGCTGGGGAGAATTGTGAAATTGTTA
TCCGCTCACAATTCCACACAACATACGAGCCGGAAGCATAAAGTGTAAAGCCTGGGGTGCCTAATGAGTG
AGCTAACTCACATTAATTGCGTTGCGCTCACTGCCCGCTTTCCAGTCGGGAAACCTGTCGTGCCAGCTGC
ATTAATGAATCGGCCAACGCGCGGGGAGAGGCGGTTTGCGTATTGGGCGCTCTTCCGCTTCCTCGCTCAC
TGACTCGCTGCGCTCGGTCGTTCGGCTGCGGCGAGCGGTATCAGCTCACTCAAAGGCGGTAATACGGTTA
TCCACAGAATCAGGGGATAACGCAGGAAAGAACATGTGAGCAAAAGGCCAGCAAAAGGCCAGGAACCGTA
AAAAGGCCGCGTTGCTGGCGTTTTTCCATAGGCTCCGCCCCCCTGACGAGCATCACAAAAATCGACGCTC
AAGTCAGAGGTGGCGAAACCCGACAGGACTATAAAGATACCAGGCGTTTCCCCCTGGAAGCTCCCTCGTG
CGCTCTCCTGTTCCGACCCTGCCGCTTACCGGATACCTGTCCGCCTTTCTCCCTTCGGGAAGCGTGGCGC
TTTCTCATAGCTCACGCTGTAGGTATCTCAGTTCGGTGTAGGTCGTTCGCTCCAAGCTGGGCTGTGTGCA
CGAACCCCCCGTTCAGCCCGACCGCTGCGCCTTATCCGGTAACTATCGTCTTGAGTCCAACCCGGTAAGA
CACGACTTATCGCCACTGGCAGCAGCCACTGGTAACAGGATTAGCAGAGCGAGGTATGTAGGCGGTGCTA
CAGAGTTCTTGAAGTGGTGGCCTAACTACGGCTACACTAGAAGAACAGTATTTGGTATCTGCGCTCTGCT
GAAGCCAGTTACCTTCGGAAAAAGAGTTGGTAGCTCTTGATCCGGCAAACAAACCACCGCTGGTAGCGGT
GGTTTTTTTGTTTGCAAGCAGCAGATTACGCGCAGAAAAAAAGGATCTCAAGAAGATCCTTTGATCTTTT
CTACGGGGTCTGACGCTCAGTGGAACGAAAACTCACGTTAAGGGATTTTGGTCATGAGATTATCAAAAAG
GATCTTCACCTAGATCCTTTTAAATTAAAAATGAAGTTTTAAATCAATCTAAAGTATATATGAGTAAACT
TGGTCTGACAGTTACCAATGCTTAATCAGTGAGGCACCTATCTCAGCGATCTGTCTATTTCGTTCATCCA
TAGTTGCCTGACTCCCCGTCGTGTAGATAACTACGATACGGGAGGGCTTACCATCTGGCCCCAGTGCTGC
AATGATACCGCGAGACCCACGCTCACCGGCTCCAGATTTATCAGCAATAAACCAGCCAGCCGGAAGGGCC
GAGCGCAGAAGTGGTCCTGCAACTTTATCCGCCTCCATCCAGTCTATTAATTGTTGCCGGGAAGCTAGAG
TAAGTAGTTCGCCAGTTAATAGTTTGCGCAACGTTGTTGCCATTGCTACAGGCATCGTGGTGTCACGCTC
GTCGTTTGGTATGGCTTCATTCAGCTCCGGTTCCCAACGATCAAGGCGAGTTACATGATCCCCCATGTTG
TGCAAAAAAGCGGTTAGCTCCTTCGGTCCTCCGATCGTTGTCAGAAGTAAGTTGGCCGCAGTGTTATCAC
TCATGGTTATGGCAGCACTGCATAATTCTCTTACTGTCATGCCATCCGTAAGATGCTTTTCTGTGACTGG
TGAGTACTCAACCAAGTCATTCTGAGAATAGTGTATGCGGCGACCGAGTTGCTCTTGCCCGGCGTCAATA
CGGGATAATACCGCGCCACATAGCAGAACTTTAAAAGTGCTCATCATTGGAAAACGTTCTTCGGGGCGAA
AACTCTCAAGGATCTTACCGCTGTTGAGATCCAGTTCGATGTAACCCACTCGTGCACCCAACTGATCTTC
AGCATCTTTTACTTTCACCAGCGTTTCTGGGTGAGCAAAAACAGGAAGGCAAAATGCCGCAAAAAAGGGA
ATAAGGGCGACACGGAAATGTTGAATACTCATACTCTTCCTTTTTCAATATTATTGAAGCATTTATCAGG
GTTATTGTCTCATGAGCGGATACATATTTGAATGTATTTAGAAAAATAAACAAATAGGGGTTCCGCGCAC
ATTTCCCCGAAAAGTGCCACCTGACGTCTAAGAAACCATTATTATCATGACATTAACCTATAAAAATAGG
CGTATCACGAGGCCCTTTCGTCTCGCGCGTTTCGGTGATGACGGTGAAAACCTCTGACACATGCAGCTCC
CGGAGACGGTCACAGCTTGTCTGTAAGCGGATGCCGGGAGCAGACAAGCCCGTCAGGGCGCGTCAGCGGG
TGTTGGCGGGTGTCGGGGCTGGCTTAACTATGCGGCATCAGAGCAGATTGTACTGAGAGTGCACCATATG
CGGTGTGAAATACCGCACAGATGCGTAAGGAGAAAATACCGCATCAGGCGCCATTCGCCATTCAGGCTGC
GCAACTGTTGGGAAGGGCGATCGGTGCGGGCCTCTTCGCTATTACGCCAGCTGGCGAAAGGGGGATGTGC
TGCAAGGCGATTAAGTTGGGTAACGCCAGGGTTTTCCCAGTCACGACGTTGTAAAACGACGGCGCAAGGA
ATGGTGCATGCAAGGAGATGGCGCCCAACAGTCCCCCGGCCACGGGGCCTGCCACCATACCCACGCCGAA
ACAAGCGCTCATGAGCCCGAAGTGGCGAGCCCGATCTTCCCCATCGGTGATGTCGGCGATATAGGCGCCA
GCAACCGCACCTGTGGCGCCGGTGATGCCGGCCACGATGCGTCCGGCGTAGAGGCGATTAGTCCAATTTG
TTAAAGACAGGATATCAGTGGTCCAGGCTCTAGTTTTGACTCAACAATATCACCAGCTGAAGCCTATAGA
GTACGAGCCATAGATAAAATAAAAGATTTTATTTAGTCTCCAGAAAAAGGGGGG
Features (pLannotate 1.2.2; 20 found; start..end, strand, type, name):
      1..517     +  LTR            5' LTR: 5' long terminal repeat from murine embryonic stem cell virus
    581..922     +  misc_feature   MESV Ψ: packaging signal of murine embryonic stem cell virus
    989..1405    +  CDS            gag (truncated): truncated Moloney murine leukemia virus (MMLV) gag gene lacking the start codon
   1482..2804    +  CDS            PPARD: PPARD_HUMAN - Also known as NR1C2, PPARB. Experimental evidence at protein level: Swiss-Prot protein existence level 1. Ligand-activated transcription factor. Receptor that binds peroxisome proliferators such as hypolipidemic drugs and fatty acids. Has a preference for poly-unsaturated fatty acids, such as gamma- linoleic acid and eicosapentanoic acid. Once activated by a ligand, the receptor binds to promoter elements of target genes. Regulates the peroxisomal beta-oxidation pathway of fatty acids. Functions as transcription activator for the acyl-CoA oxidase gene. Decreases expression of NPC
   2955..3454    +  promoter       PGK promoter: mouse phosphoglycerate kinase 1 promoter
   3475..3873    +  CDS            BSD: blasticidin S deaminase; Aspergillus terreus BSD; confers resistance to blasticidin
   3918..3952    +  LTR            3' LTR (ΔU3) (fragment): self-inactivating 3' long terminal repeat (LTR) from Moloney murine leukemia virus
   3949..4243    +  LTR            3' LTR (ΔU3) (fragment): self-inactivating 3' long terminal repeat (LTR) from Moloney murine leukemia virus
   4405..4421    -  protein_bind   lac operator: The lac repressor binds to the lac operator to inhibit transcription in E. coli. This inhibition can be relieved by adding lactose or isopropyl-β-D-thiogalactopyranoside (IPTG). lac repressor encoded by lacI
   4429..4459    -  promoter       lac promoter: promoter for the E. coli lac operon
   4474..4495    -  protein_bind   CAP binding site: CAP binding activates transcription in the presence of cAMP. E. coli catabolite activator protein
   4508..4600    -  CDS            lacI (fragment): lac repressor; lacI; The lac repressor binds to the lac operator to inhibit transcription in E. coli. This inhibition can be relieved by adding lactose or isopropyl-β-D-thiogalactopyranoside (IPTG).
   4783..5371    -  rep_origin     ori: high-copy-number ColE1/pMB1/pBR322/pUC origin of replication
   5542..6402    -  CDS            AmpR: β-lactamase; bla; confers resistance to ampicillin, carbenicillin, and related antibiotics
   6403..6507    -  promoter       AmpR promoter: bla
   6602..6637    +  CDS            rop (fragment): Rop protein, which maintains plasmids at low copy number; rop
   6739..6838    +  misc_feature   bom (fragment): basis of mobility region from pBR322
   6844..6993    -  CDS            lacZα (fragment): LacZα fragment of β-galactosidase; lacZ fragment
   6993..7194    -  CDS            TcR (fragment): tetracycline efflux protein; tet; confers resistance to tetracycline
   7195..7293    +  CDS            env (fragment): murine leukemia virus gPr80 envelope polyprotein precursor; env; proteolytically cleaved into gp70SU and p15TM subunits
