[The description below was written by a language model from this plasmid's Addgene catalogue record and pLannotate feature annotations shown in this document.]
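Description:
pMSCVbsd-PPARD-Y437A is a gammaretroviral expression vector of about 7.3 kb, built on the pMSCVbsd (murine stem cell virus) backbone, for stable delivery of a mutant human PPARD cDNA into mammalian cells by retroviral transduction. In bacteria it is maintained through a high-copy ColE1/pUC-type origin and selected with ampicillin via the β-lactamase gene. The remaining backbone annotations (lac promoter/operator and fragments of lacI, lacZα, rop, bom, TcR and env) are cloning-history remnants with no evident functional role.

The viral portion begins with the 5' LTR of murine embryonic stem cell virus, followed by the Ψ packaging signal and a truncated gag segment lacking its start codon, which together support efficient encapsidation of the genomic RNA when the plasmid is introduced into a packaging cell line that supplies the viral proteins in trans. No separate promoter is annotated upstream of the insert, so the PPARD coding sequence is presumably transcribed from the 5' LTR. It was cloned between a BglII site (destroyed during cloning) and an XhoI site. Downstream, a mouse PGK promoter drives blasticidin S deaminase, allowing blasticidin selection of transduced cells. The 3' LTR closes the provirus; the annotation tool matched it in two fragments to a self-inactivating ΔU3 LTR, but these are partial matches and the record does not otherwise describe the vector as self-inactivating.

The insert encodes PPARβ/δ, a ligand-activated nuclear receptor transcription factor, carrying the Y437A substitution introduced by PCR mutagenesis. No epitope tag or reporter is annotated. The record does not state the functional consequence of the mutation; the associated study concerns NCOR recruitment by PPARβ/δ and regulation of ANGPTL4 transcription, so the construct is probably used to compare this mutant receptor with other forms in stably transduced cells.
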