Addgene plasmid #130803: pMSCVbsd-PPARD-Y437A
Purpose: Vector encoding PPARD cDNA for retroviral transduction
Depositing lab: Till Adhikary. Depositing organization: Philipps-Universitaet Marburg. Publication: PPARbeta/delta recruits NCOR and regulates transcription reinitiation of ANGPTL4. Legrand N, Bretscher CL, Zielke S, Wilke B, Daude M, Fritz B, Diederich WE, Adhikary T. Nucleic Acids Res. 2019 Oct 10;47(18):9573-9591. doi: 10.1093/nar/gkz685. PubMed 31428774.
Backbone
  Vector backbone: pMSCVbsd
  Vector type: Retroviral
  Selectable markers: Blasticidin
Growth in bacteria
  Bacterial resistance: Ampicillin, 100 μg/mL
  Growth temperature: 37°C
  Growth strain: NEB Stable
  Copy number: High Copy
Gene/Insert
  Gene/Insert name: PPARD Y437A
  Species: H. sapiens (human)
  Mutation: Y437A
  Entrez Gene: PPARD (a.k.a. FAAR, NR1C2, NUC1, NUCI, NUCII, PPARB)
  Cloning method: Restriction Enzyme; 5′ cloning site BglII (destroyed during cloning); 3′ cloning site XhoI (not destroyed)
  Sequencing primers: 5′ pMSCVseqfw (CCCTTGAACCTCCTCGTTCGACC); 3′ pMSCVseqrv (GAGACGTGCTACTTCCATTTGTC)
Terms and licenses: Academic/Nonprofit Terms; Industry Terms: Not Available to Industry
Depositor comments: Generated by PCR mutagenesis. Please visit https://www.biorxiv.org/content/10.1101/525576v2 for BioRxiv preprint.
How to cite: pMSCVbsd-PPARD-Y437A was a gift from Till Adhikary (Addgene plasmid # 130803 ; http://n2t.net/addgene:130803 ; RRID:Addgene_130803)
