>Addgene plasmid #130803 | pMSCVbsd-PPARD-Y437A | depositor partial sequence | sequence record 250314 | PPARD Y437A
ATGGAGCAGCCACAGGAGGAAGCCCCTGAGGTCCGGGAAGAGGAGGAGAAAGAGGAAGTGGCAGAGGCAG
AAGGAGCCCCAGAGCTCAATGGGGGACCACAGCATGCACTTCCTTCCAGCAGCTACACAGACCTCTCCCG
GAGCTCCTCGCCACCCTCACTGCTGGACCAACTGCAGATGGGCTGTGACGGGGCCTCATGCGGCAGCCTC
AACATGGAGTGCCGGGTGTGCGGGGACAAGGCATCGGGCTTCCACTACGGTGTTCATGCATGTGAGGGGT
GCAAGGGCTTCTTCCGTCGTACGATCCGCATGAAGCTGGAGTACGAGAAGTGTGAGCGCAGCTGCAAGAT
TCAGAAGAAGAACCGCAACAAGTGCCAGTACTGCCGCTTCCAGAAGTGCCTGGCACTGGGCATGTCACAC
AACGCTATCCGTTTTGGTCGGATGCCGGAGGCTGAGAAGAGGAAGCTGGTGGCAGGGCTGACTGCAAACG
AGGGGAGCCAGTACAACCCACAGGTGGCCGACCTGAAGGCCTTCTCCAAGCACATCTACAATGCCTACCT
GAAAAACTTCAACATGACCAAAAAGAAGGCCCGCAGCATCCTCACCGGCAAAGCCAGCCACACGGCGCCC
TTTGTGATCCACGACATCGAGACATTGTGGCAGGCAGAGAAGGGGCTGGTGTGGAAGCAGTTGGTGAATG
GCCTGCCTCCCTACAAGGAGATCAGCGTGCACGTCTTCTACCGCTGCCAGTGCACCACAGTGGAGACCGT
GCGGGAGCTCACTGAGTTCGCCAAGAGCATCCCCAGCTTCAGCAGCCTCTTCCTCAACGACCAGGTTACC
CTTCTCAAGTATGGCGTGCACGAGGCCATCTTCGCCATGCTGGCCTCTATCGTCAACAAGGACGGGCTGC
TGGTAGCCAACGGCAGTGGCTTTGTCACCCGTGAGTTCCTGCGCAGCCTCCGCAAACCCTTCAGTGATAT
CATTGAGCCTAAGTTTGAATTTGCTGTCAAGTTCAACGCCCTGGAACTTGATGACAGTGACCTGGCCCTA
TTCATTGCGGCCATCATTCTGTGTGGAGACCGGCCAGGCCTCATGAACGTTCCACGGGTGGAGGCTATCC
AGGACACCATCCTGCGTGCCCTCGAATTCCACCTGCAGGCCAACCACCCTGATGCCCAGTACCTCTTCCC
CAAGCTGCTGCAGAAGATGGCTGACCTGCGGCAACTGGTCACCGAGCACGCCCAGATGATGCAGCGGATC
AAGAAGACCGAAACCGAGACCTCGCTGCACCCTCTGCTCCAGGAGATCGCCAAGGACATGTACTAA
